>Addgene plasmid #115186 | pLD-puro-Cc-PARK7E163K-VA | addgene full sequence | sequence record 225412 | Addgene NGS Result
GAGGGCCTATTTCCCATGATTCCTTCATATTTGCATATACGATACAAGGCTGTTAGAGAGATAATTGGAA
TTAATTTGACTGTAAACACAAAGATATTAGTACAAAATACGTGACGTAGAAAGTAATAATTTCTTGGGTA
GTTTGCAGTTTTAAAATTATGTTTTAAAATGGACTATCATATGCCAAGTACGCCCCCTATTGACGTCAAT
GACGGTAAATGGCCCGCCTGGCATTATGCCCAGTACATGACCTTATGGGACTTTCCTACTTGGCAGTACA
TCTACGTATTAGTCATCGCTATTACCATGGTGATGCGGTTTTGGCAGTACATCAATGGGCGTGGATAGCG
GTTTGACTCACGGGGATTTCCAAGTCTCCACCCCATTGACGTCAATGGGAGTTTGTTTTGGCACCAAAAT
CAACGGGACTTTCCAAAATGTCGTAACAACTCCGCCCCATTGACGCAAATGGGCGGTAGGCGTGTACGGT
GGGAGGTCTATATAAGCAGAGCTCGTTTAGTGAACCGTCAGATCGCCTGGAGACGCCATCCACGCTGTAC
GCGTACAAGTTTGTACAAAAAAGTTGGCATGGCTTCCAAAAGAGCTCTGGTCATCCTGGCTAAAGGAGCA
GAGGAAATGGAGACGGTCATCCCTGTAGATGTCATGAGGCGAGCTGGGATTAAGGTCACCGTTGCAGGCC
TGGCTGGAAAAGACCCAGTACAGTGTAGCCGTGATGTGGTCATTTGTCCTGATGCCAGCCTTGAAGATGC
AAAAAAAGAGGGACCATATGATGTGGTGGTTCTACCAGGAGGTAATCTGGGTGCACAGAATTTATCTGAG
TCTGCTGCTGTGAAGGAGATACTGAAGGAGCAGGAAAACCGGAAGGGCCTGATAGCCGCCATCTGTGCAG
GTCCTACTGCTCTGTTGGCTCATGAAATAGGTTTTGGAAGTAAAGTTACAACACACCCTCTTGCTAAAGA
CAAAATGATGAATGGAGGTCATTACACCTACTCTGAGAATCGTGTGGAAAAAGACGGCCTGATTCTTACA
AGCCGGGGGCCTGGGACCAGCTTCAAGTTTGCGCTTGCAATTGTTGAAGCCCTGAATGGCAAGGGGGTGG
CGGCTCAAGTGAAGGCTCCACTTGTTCTTAAAGACTACCCAACTTTCTTGTACAAAGTGGTTGATTCTAG
AGCGATCGCCAGAGAGCTGTTCAACCTGCTGGGCGAGAACCAGCCCCCCGTGGTGATCAAGGCGATCGCC
TGGAGCCACCCTCAGTTCGAGAAGGGAGGAGGAAGCGGCGGAGGCAGCGGAGGAGGAAGCTGGAGCCACC
CGCAGTTCGAGAAAGGCGGAAGCGGCCATCACCATCACCATCACCCTGCAGGAGAAAATCTGTACTTCCA
GGGGAGAGGAGGCAGCGAGAACCTGTACTTTCAGGGGCCTGCAGGAAGAGACTACAAAGACCATGACGGT
GATTATAAAGATCATGACATCGATTACAAGGATGACGATGACAAGTAGTTCGAATTCTCGACCTCGAGAC
AAATGGCAGTATTCATCCACAATTTTAAAAGAAAAGGGGGGATTGGGGGGTACAGTGCAGGGGAAAGAAT
AGTAGACATAATAGCAACAGACATACAAACTAAAGAATTACAAAAACAAATTACAAAAATTCAAAATTTT
CGGGTTTATTACAGGGACAGCAGAGATCCACTTTGGCCGCGGCTCGAGGGGGTTGGGGTTGCGCCTTTTC
CAAGGCAGCCCTGGGTTTGCGCAGGGACGCGGCTGCTCTGGGCGTGGTTCCGGGAAACGCAGCGGCGCCG
ACCCTGGGTCTCGCACATTCTTCACGTCCGTTCGCAGCGTCACCCGGATCTTCGCCGCTACCCTTGTGGG
CCCCCCGGCGACGCTTCCTGCTCCGCCCCTAAGTCGGGAAGGTTCCTTGCGGTTCGCGGCGTGCCGGACG
TGACAAACGGAAGCCGCACGTCTCACTAGTACCCTCGCAGACGGACAGCGCCAGGGAGCAATGGCAGCGC
GCCGACCGCGATGGGCTGTGGCCAATAGCGGCTGCTCAGCAGGGCGCGCCGAGAGCAGCGGCCGGGAAGG
GGCGGTGCGGGAGGCGGGGTGTGGGGCGGTAGTGTGGGCCCTGTTCCTGCCCGCGCGGTGTTCCGCATTC
TGCAAGCCTCCGGAGCGCACGTCGGCAGTCGGCTCCCTCGTTGACCGAATCACCGACCTCTCTCCCCAGG
GGGATCCACCGGAGCTTACCATGACCGAGTACAAGCCCACGGTGCGCCTCGCCACCCGCGACGACGTCCC
CAGGGCCGTACGCACCCTCGCCGCCGCGTTCGCCGACTACCCCGCCACGCGCCACACCGTCGATCCGGAC
CGCCACATCGAGCGGGTCACCGAGCTGCAAGAACTCTTCCTCACGCGCGTCGGGCTCGACATCGGCAAGG
TGTGGGTCGCGGACGACGGCGCCGCGGTGGCGGTCTGGACCACGCCGGAGAGCGTCGAAGCGGGGGCGGT
GTTCGCCGAGATCGGCCCGCGCATGGCCGAGTTGAGCGGTTCCCGGCTGGCCGCGCAGCAACAGATGGAA
GGCCTCCTGGCGCCGCACCGGCCCAAGGAGCCCGCGTGGTTCCTGGCCACCGTCGGCGTCTCGCCCGACC
ACCAGGGCAAGGGTCTGGGCAGCGCCGTCGTGCTCCCCGGAGTGGAGGCGGCCGAGCGCGCCGGGGTGCC
CGCCTTCCTGGAGACCTCCGCGCCCCGCAACCTCCCCTTCTACGAGCGGCTCGGCTTCACCGTCACCGCC
GACGTCGAGGTGCCCGAAGGACCGCGCACCTGGTGCATGACCCGCAAGCCCGGTGCCTGACGCCCGCCCC
ACGACCCGCAGCGCCCGACCGAAAGGAGCGCACGACCCCATGCATCGGTACCTTTAAGACCAATGACTTA
CAAGGCAGCTGTAGATCTTAGCCACTTTTTAAAAGAAAAGGGGGGACTGGAAGGGCTAATTCACTCCCAA
CGAAGACAAGATCTGCTTTTTGCTTGTACTGGGTCTCTCTGGTTAGACCAGATCTGAGCCTGGGAGCTCT
CTGGCTAACTAGGGAACCCACTGCTTAAGCCTCAATAAAGCTTGCCTTGAGTGCTTCAAGTAGTGTGTGC
CCGTCTGTTGTGTGACTCTGGTAACTAGAGATCCCTCAGACCCTTTTAGTCAGTGTGGAAAATCTCTAGC
AGTAGTAGTTCATGTCATCTTATTATTCAGTATTTATAACTTGCAAAGAAATGAATATCAGAGAGTGAGA
GGAACTTGTTTATTGCAGCTTATAATGGTTACAAATAAAGCAATAGCATCACAAATTTCACAAATAAAGC
ATTTTTTTCACTGCATTCTAGTTGTGGTTTGTCCAAACTCATCAATGTATCTTATCATGTCTGGCTCTAG
CTATCCCGCCCCTAACTCCGCCCATCCCGCCCCTAACTCCGCCCAGTTCCGCCCATTCTCCGCCCCATGG
CTGACTAATTTTTTTTATTTATGCAGAGGCCGAGGCCGCCTCGGCCTCTGAGCTATTCCAGAAGTAGTGA
GGAGGCTTTTTTGGAGGCCTAGGGACGTACCCAATTCGCCCTATAGTGAGTCGTATTACGCGCGCTCACT
GGCCGTCGTTTTACAACGTCGTGACTGGGAAAACCCTGGCGTTACCCAACTTAATCGCCTTGCAGCACAT
CCCCCTTTCGCCAGCTGGCGTAATAGCGAAGAGGCCCGCACCGATCGCCCTTCCCAACAGTTGCGCAGCC
TGAATGGCGAATGGG
[124 nt withheld, positions 3796-3919]
C
[91 nt withheld, positions 3921-4011]
A
[49 nt withheld, positions 4013-4061]
CCTTTGACGTTGGAGTCCACGTTCTTT
[37 nt withheld, positions 4089-4125]
ACCCTATCTCGGTCTATTCTTTTGATTTATAAGGGATTTTGCCGATTTCGGCCTATTGGTTAAAAAATGA
GCTGATTTAACAAAAATTTAACGCGAATTTTAACAAAATATTAACGCTTACAATTTAGGTGGCACTTTTC
GGGGAAATGTGCGCGGAACCCCTATTTGTTTATTTTTCTAAATACATTCAAATATGTATCCGCTCATGAG
ACAATAACCCTGATAAATGCTTCAATAATATTGAAAAAGGAAGAGTATGAGTATTCAACATTTCCGTGTC
GCCCTTATTCCCTTTTTTGCGGCATTTTGCCTTCCTGTTTTTGCTCACCCAGAAACGCTGGTGAAAGTAA
AAGATGCTGAAGATCAGTTGGGTGCACGAGTGGGTTACATCGAACTGGATCTCAACAGCGGTAAGATCCT
TGAGAGTTTTCGCCCCGAAGAACGTTTTCCAATGATGAGCACTTTTAAAGTTCTGCTATGTGGCGCGGTA
TTATCCCGTATTGACGCCGGGCAAGAGCAACTCGGTCGCCGCATACACTATTCTCAGAATGACTTGGTTG
AGTACTCACCAGTCACAGAAAAGCATCTTACGGATGGCATGACAGTAAGAGAATTATGCAGTGCTGCCAT
AACCATGAGTGATAACACTGCGGCCAACTTACTTCTGACAACGATCGGAGGACCGAAGGAGCTAACCGCT
TTTTTGCACAACATGGGGGATCATGTAACTCGCCTTGATCGTTGGGAACCGGAGCTGAATGAAGCCATAC
CAAACGACGAGCGTGACACCACGATGCCTGTAGCAATGGCAACAACGTTGCGCAAACTATTAACTGGCGA
ACTACTTACTCTAGCTTCCCGGCAACAATTAATAGACTGGATGGAGGCGGATAAAGTTGCAGGACCACTT
CTGCGCTCGGCCCTTCCGGCTGGCTGGTTTATTGCTGATAAATCTGGAGCCGGTGAGCGTGGGTCTCGCG
GTATCATTGCAGCACTGGGGCCAGATGGTAAGCCCTCCCGTATCGTAGTTATCTACACGACGGGGAGTCA
GGCAACTATGGATGAACGAAATAGACAGATCGCTGAGATAGGTGCCTCACTGATTAAGCATTGGTAACTG
TCAGACCAAGTTTACTCATATATACTTTAGATTGATTTAAAACTTCATTTTTAATTTAAAAGGATCTAGG
TGAAGATCCTTTTTGATAATCTCATGACCAAAATCCCTTAACGTGAGTTTTCGTTCCACTGAGCGTCAGA
CCCCGTAGAAAAGATCAAAGGATCTTCTTGAGATCCTTTTTTTCTGCGCGTAATCTGCTGCTTGCAAACA
AAAAAACCACCGCTACCAGCGGTGGTTTGTTTGCCGGATCAAGAGCTACCAACTCTTTTTCCGAAGGTAA
CTGGCTTCAGCAGAGCGCAGATACCAAATACTGTTCTTCTAGTGTAGCCGTAGTTAGGCCACCACTTCAA
GAACTCTGTAGCACCGCCTACATACCTCGCTCTGCTAATCCTGTTACCAGTGGCTGCTGCCAGTGGCGAT
AAGTCGTGTCTTACCGGGTTGGACTCAAGACGATAGTTACCGGATAAGGCGCAGCGGTCGGGCTGAACGG
GGGGTTCGTGCACACAGCCCAGCTTGGAGCGAACGACCTACACCGAACTGAGATACCTACAGCGTGAGCT
ATGAGAAAGCGCCACGCTTCCCGAAGGGAGAAAGGCGGACAGGTATCCGGTAAGCGGCAGGGTCGGAACA
GGAGAGCGCACGAGGGAGCTTCCAGGGGGAAACGCCTGGTATCTTTATAGTCCTGTCGGGTTTCGCCACC
TCTGACTTGAGCGTCGATTTTTGTGATGCTCGTCAGGGGGGCGGAGCCTATGGAAAAACGCCAGCAACGC
GGCCTTTTTACGGTTCCTGGCCTTTTGCTGGCCTTTTGCTCACATGTTCTTTCCTGCGTTATCCCCTGAT
TCTGTGGATAACCGTATTACCGCCTTTGAGTGAGCTGATACCGCTCGCCGCAGCCGAACGACCGAGCGCA
GCGAGTCAGTGAGCGAGGAAGCGGAAGAGCGCCCAATACGCAAACCGCCTCTCCCCGCGCGTTGGCCGAT
TCATTAATGCAGCTGGCACGACAGGTTTCCCGACTGGAAAGCGGGCAGTGAGCGCAACGCAATTAATGTG
AGTTAGCTCACTCATTAGGCACCCCAGGCTTTACACTTTATGCTTCCGGCTCGTATGTTGTGTGGAATTG
TGAGCGGATAACAATTTCACACAGGAAACAGCTATGACCATGATTACGCCAAGCGCGCAATTAACCCTCA
CTAAAGGGAACAAAAGCTGGAGCTGCAAGCTTAATGTAGTCTTATGCAATACTCTTGTAGTCTTGCAACA
TGGTAACGATGAGTTAGCAACATGCCTTACAAGGAGAGAAAAAGCACCGTGCATGCCGATTGGTGGAAGT
AAGGTGGTACGATCGTGCCTTATTAGGAAGGCAACAGACGGGTCTGACATGGATTGGACGAACCACTGAA
TTGCCGCATTGCAGAGATATTGTATTTAAGTGCCTAGCTCGATACATAAACGGGTCTCTCTGGTTAGACC
AGATCTGAGCCTGGGAGCTCTCTGGCTAACTAGGGAACCCACTGCTTAAGCCTCAATAAAGCTTGCCTTG
AGTGCTTCAAGTAGTGTGTGCCCGTCTGTTGTGTGACTCTGGTAACTAGAGATCCCTCAGACCCTTTTAG
TCAGTGTGGAAAATCTCTAGCAGTGGCGCCCGAACAGGGACTTGAAAGCGAAAGGGAAACCAGAGGAGCT
CTCTCGACGCAGGACTCGGCTTGCTGAAGCGCGCACGGCAAGAGGCGAGGGGCGGCGACTGGTGAGTACG
CCAAAAATTTTGACTAGCGGAGGCTAGAAGGAGAGAGATGGGTGCGAGAGCGTCAGTATTAAGCGGGGGA
GAATTAGATCGCGATGGGAAAAAATTCGGTTAAGGCCAGGGGGAAAGAAAAAATATAAATTAAAACATAT
AGTATGGGCAAGCAGGGAGCTAGAACGATTCGCAGTTAATCCTGGCCTGTTAGAAACATCAGAAGGCTGT
AGACAAATACTGGGACAGCTACAACCATCCCTTCAGACAGGATCAGAAGAACTTAGATCATTATATAATA
CAGTAGCAACCCTCTATTGTGTGCATCAAAGGATAGAGATAAAAGACACCAAGGAAGCTTTAGACAAGAT
AGAGGAAGAGCAAAACAAAAGTAAGACCACCGCACAGCAAGCGGCCGCTGATCTTCAGACCTGGAGGAGG
AGATATGAGGGACAATTGGAGAAGTGAATTATATAAATATAAAGTAGTAAAAATTGAACCATTAGGAGTA
GCACCCACCAAGGCAAAGAGAAGAGTGGTGCAGAGAGAAAAAAGAGCAGTGGGAATAGGAGCTTTGTTCC
TTGGGTTCTTGGGAGCAGCAGGAAGCACTATGGGCGCAGCGTCAATGACGCTGACGGTACAGGCCAGACA
ATTATTGTCTGGTATAGTGCAGCAGCAGAACAATTTGCTGAGGGCTATTGAGGCGCAACAGCATCTGTTG
CAACTCACAGTCTGGGGCATCAAGCAGCTCCAGGCAAGAATCCTGGCTGTGGAAAGATACCTAAAGGATC
AACAGCTCCTGGGGATTTGGGGTTGCTCTGGAAAACTCATTTGCACCACTGCTGTGCCTTGGAATGCTAG
TTGGAGTAATAAATCTCTGGAACAGATTTGGAATCACACGACCTGGATGGAGTGGGACAGAGAAATTAAC
AATTACACAAGCTTAATACACTCCTTAATTGAAGAATCGCAAAACCAGCAAGAAAAGAATGAACAAGAAT
TATTGGAATTAGATAAATGGGCAAGTTTGTGGAATTGGTTTAACATAACAAATTGGCTGTGGTATATAAA
ATTATTCATAATGATAGTAGGAGGCTTGGTAGGTTTAAGAATAGTTTTTGCTGTACTTTCTATAGTGAAT
AGAGTTAGGCAGGGATATTCACCATTATCGTTTCAGACCCACCTCCCAACCCCGAGGGGACCCGACAGGC
CCGAAGGAATAGAAGAAGAAGGTGGAGAGAGAGACAGAGACAGATCCATTCGATTAGTGAACGGATCTCG
ACGGTATCGATCACGAGACTAGCCTCGAGCGGCCGCCCCCTTCACC
Features (pLannotate 1.2.2; 33 found; start..end, strand, type, name):
      1..184     +  promoter       U6 promoter (fragment): RNA polymerase III promoter for human U6 snRNA
    175..309     +  enhancer       CMV enhancer (fragment): human cytomegalovirus immediate early enhancer; contains an 18-bp deletion relative to the standard CMV enhancer
    310..513     +  promoter       CMV promoter: human cytomegalovirus (CMV) immediate early promoter
    566..583     +  protein_bind   attB1 (fragment): mutant version of attB; core recombination site for the Gateway® BP reaction BP Clonase™
    589..1155    +  CDS            PARK7: PARK7_HUMAN - Experimental evidence at protein level: Swiss-Prot protein existence level 1. Multifunctional protein with controversial molecular function which plays an important role in cell protection against oxidative stress and cell death acting as oxidative stress sensor and redox- sensitive chaperone and protease (PubMed:17015834, PubMed:20304780, PubMed:18711745, PubMed:12796482, PubMed:19229105, PubMed:25416785, PubMed:26995087, PubMed:28993701). It is involved in neuroprotective mechanisms like the stabilization of NFE2L2 and PINK1 proteins, male fertility as a positive regulator of a
   1157..1181    -  protein_bind   attB2: mutant version of attB; recombination site for the Gateway® BP reaction BP Clonase™
   1321..1340    +  CDS            Strep-Tag II (fragment): peptide that binds Strep-Tactin®, an engineered form of streptavidin
   1357..1375    +  CDS            7xHis (fragment): 6xHis affinity tag
   1450..1515    +  CDS            3xFLAG: three tandem FLAG® epitope tags, followed by an enterokinase cleavage site
   1563..1680    +  misc_feature   cPPT/CTS: central polypurine tract and central termination sequence of HIV-1
   1729..2239    +  promoter       hPGK promoter: human phosphoglycerate kinase 1 promoter
   2261..2860    +  CDS            PuroR: puromycin N-acetyltransferase; pac from Streptomyces alboniger; confers resistance to puromycin
   2903..2986    +  CDS            nef (fragment): NEF_HV1Z2 - Experimental evidence at protein level: Swiss-Prot protein existence level 1. Extracellular Nef protein targets CD4(+) T-lymphocytes for apoptosis by interacting with CXCR4 surface receptors. From Human immunodeficiency virus type 1 group M subtype D (isolate Z2/CDC-Z34) (HIV-1).
   2988..3221    +  LTR            3' LTR (ΔU3): self-inactivating 3' long terminal repeat (LTR) from HIV-1
   3293..3414    +  polyA_signal   SV40 poly(A) signal: SV40 polyadenylation signal
   3454..3589    +  rep_origin     SV40 ori: SV40 origin of replication
   3610..3628    -  promoter       T7 promoter: promoter for bacteriophage T7 RNA polymerase
   3636..3791    +  CDS            lacZα (fragment): LacZα fragment of β-galactosidase; lacZ fragment
   3796..4224    +  rep_origin     f1 ori (sequence partly withheld): f1 bacteriophage origin of replication; arrow indicates direction of (+) strand synthesis
   4277..4381    +  promoter       AmpR promoter: bla
   4382..5242    +  CDS            AmpR: β-lactamase; bla; confers resistance to ampicillin, carbenicillin, and related antibiotics
   5413..6001    +  rep_origin     ori: high-copy-number ColE1/pMB1/pBR322/pUC origin of replication
   6184..6276    +  CDS            lacI (fragment): lac repressor; lacI; The lac repressor binds to the lac operator to inhibit transcription in E. coli. This inhibition can be relieved by adding lactose or isopropyl-β-D-thiogalactopyranoside (IPTG).
   6289..6310    +  protein_bind   CAP binding site: CAP binding activates transcription in the presence of cAMP. E. coli catabolite activator protein
   6325..6355    +  promoter       lac promoter: promoter for the E. coli lac operon
   6363..6379    +  protein_bind   lac operator: The lac repressor binds to the lac operator to inhibit transcription in E. coli. This inhibition can be relieved by adding lactose or isopropyl-β-D-thiogalactopyranoside (IPTG). lac repressor encoded by lacI
   6424..6442    +  promoter       T3 promoter: promoter for bacteriophage T3 RNA polymerase
   6470..6696    +  promoter       RSV promoter: Rous sarcoma virus enhancer/promoter
   6697..6877    +  LTR            5' LTR (truncated): truncated 5' long terminal repeat (LTR) from HIV-1
   6924..7049    +  misc_feature   HIV-1 Ψ: packaging signal of human immunodeficiency virus type 1
   7033..7396    +  CDS            HIV-1 gag (fragment): gag protein from human immunodeficiency virus 1; gag
   7542..7775    +  misc_feature   RRE: The Rev response element (RRE) of HIV-1 allows for Rev-dependent mRNA export from the nucleus to the cytoplasm.
   8152..8252    +  CDS            Rev (fragment): human immunodeficiency virus 1 (HIV-1) Rev protein; rev; enhances nuclear export of unspliced and incompletely spliced viral mRNAs
