[The description below was written by a language model from this plasmid's Addgene catalogue record and pLannotate feature annotations shown in this document.]
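Description:
pLD-puro-Cc-PARK7E163K-VA is a third-generation-style, self-inactivating HIV-1 lentiviral expression plasmid built on the pLD-Cc-puro-VA Gateway destination backbone, intended for transduction and stable expression of a mutant human PARK7 (DJ-1) protein in mammalian cells. In bacteria it is maintained by a high-copy ColE1/pUC origin with ampicillin resistance (AmpR); an f1 origin and remnants of lac/lacZα cloning-vector sequence flanked by T7 and T3 promoters are also present in the backbone. The viral genome is transcribed from an RSV promoter fused to a truncated 5' LTR and carries the Ψ packaging signal with a partial gag region, the Rev response element, a cPPT/CTS, and a ΔU3 3' LTR, followed by an SV40 poly(A) signal and SV40 origin. Because no viral structural or enzymatic genes are intact, packaging functions must be supplied in trans.

The payload is the 567 bp human PARK7 open reading frame carrying the p.E163K substitution, inserted by Gateway recombination and therefore flanked by attB1 and attB2 sites. It is driven by a CMV enhancer/promoter, preceded by a residual U6 promoter fragment. The coding sequence is fused at its C terminus to the backbone-encoded versatile affinity (VA) tag, made up of Strep-tag II, polyhistidine and 3xFLAG modules, which allows detection and sequential affinity purification of the protein. Downstream, a human PGK promoter drives puromycin N-acetyltransferase so that transduced cells can be selected with puromycin. The tag design and the associated study on the mitochondrial interactome suggest use in affinity purification of the mutant protein and its interaction partners.
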