Addgene plasmid #115186: pLD-puro-Cc-PARK7E163K-VA
Purpose: Lentiviral transduction and expression of PARK7E163K into any mammalian cell
Depositing lab: Mohan Babu. Depositing organization: University of Regina. Publication: Rewiring of the Human Mitochondrial Interactome during Neuronal Reprogramming Reveals Regulators of the Respirasome and Neurogenesis. Moutaoufik MT, Malty R, Amin S, Zhang Q, Phanse S, Gagarinova A, Zilocchi M, Hoell L, Minic Z, Gagarinova M, Aoki H, Stockwell J, Jessulat M, Goebels F, Broderick K, Scott NE, Vlasblom J, Musso G, Prasad B, Lamantea E, Garavaglia B, Rajput A, Murayama K, Okazaki Y, Foster LJ, Bader GD, Cayabyab FS, Babu M. iScience. 2019 Sep 4;19:1114-1132. doi: 10.1016/j.isci.2019.08.057. PubMed 31536960.
Backbone
  Vector backbone: pLD-Cc-puro-VA
  Backbone manufacturer: Jason Moffat, Addgene plasmid # 24588
  Backbone size w/o insert (bp): 7737
  Vector type: Lentiviral
  Selectable markers: Puromycin
Growth in bacteria
  Bacterial resistance: Ampicillin, 100 μg/mL
  Growth temperature: 30°C
  Growth strain: NEB Stable
  Copy number: High Copy
Gene/Insert
  Gene/Insert name: PARK7E163K
  Species: H. sapiens (human)
  Insert size (bp): 567
  Mutation: p.E163K
  Entrez Gene: PARK7 (a.k.a. DJ-1, DJ1, GATD2, HEL-S-67p)
  Promoter: CMV
  Tag / fusion protein: Versatile affinity tag (2XStreptactin II-6XHis-3XFlag) (C terminal on backbone)
  Cloning method: Gateway Cloning
  Sequencing primers: 5′ CMV_F; 3′ hPGK_R [5'-ccttggaaaaggcgcaacc-3']
Terms and licenses: Academic/Nonprofit Terms; Industry Terms: Not Available to Industry
How to cite: pLD-puro-Cc-PARK7E163K-VA was a gift from Mohan Babu (Addgene plasmid # 115186 ; http://n2t.net/addgene:115186 ; RRID:Addgene_115186)
